>Addgene plasmid #64116 | pLH-stsgRNA1.1 | depositor full sequence | sequence record 107430 | pLH-stsgRNA1.1 sequence 8274 bps
TTGGGGTTGCGCCTTTTCCAAGGCAGCCCTGGGTTTGCGCAGGGACGCGGCTGCTCTGGGCGTGGTTCCG
GGAAACGCAGCGGCGCCGACCCTGGGTCTCGCACATTCTTCACGTCCGTTCGCAGCGTCACCCGGATCTT
CGCCGCTACCCTTGTGGGCCCCCCGGCGACGCTTCCTGCTCCGCCCCTAAGTCGGGAAGGTTCCTTGCGG
TTCGCGGCGTGCCGGACGTGACAAACGGAAGCCGCACGTCTCACTAGTACCCTCGCAGACGGACAGCGCC
AGGGAGCAATGGCAGCGCGCCGACCGCGATGGGCTGTGGCCAATAGCGGCTGCTCAGCAGGGCGCGCCGA
GAGCAGCGGCCGGGAAGGGGCGGTGCGGGAGGCGGGGTGTGGGGCGGTAGTGTGGGCCCTGTTCCTGCCC
GCGCGGTGTTCCGCATTCTGCAAGCCTCCGGAGCGCACGTCGGCAGTCGGCTCCCTCGTTGACCGAATCA
CCGACCTCTCTCCCCAGGGGGATCCACCGGATCAAGCTTGCCAGCTGGGGCGCCCTCTGGTAAGGTTGGG
AAGCCCTGCAGATCTGATCCCGGGGGGCAATGAGATATGAAAAAGCCTGAACTCACCGCGACGTCTGTCG
AGAAGTTTCTGATCGAAAAGTTCGACAGCGTCTCCGACCTGATGCAGCTCTCGGAGGGCGAAGAATCTCG
TGCTTTCAGCTTCGATGTAGGAGGGCGTGGATATGTCCTGCGGGTAAATAGCTGCGCCGATGGTTTCTAC
AAAGATCGTTATGTTTATCGGCACTTTGCATCGGCCGCGCTCCCGATTCCGGAAGTGCTTGACATTGGGG
AATTTAGCGAGAGCCTGACCTATTGCATCTCCCGCCGTGCACAGGGTGTCACGTTGCAAGATCTGCCTGA
AACCGAACTGCCCGCTGTTCTGCAGCCGGTCGCGGAGGCCATGGATGCGATCGCTGCGGCCGATCTTAGC
CAGACGAGCGGGTTCGGCCCATTCGGACCGCAAGGAATCGGTCAATACACTACATGGCGTGATTTCATAT
GCGCGATTGCTGATCCCCATGTGTATCACTGGCAAACTGTGATGGACGACACCGTCAGTGCGTCCGTCGC
GCAGGCTCTCGATGAGCTGATGCTTTGGGCCGAGGACTGCCCCGAAGTCCGGCACCTCGTGCACGCGGAT
TTCGGCTCCAACAATGTCCTGACGGACAATGGCCGCATAACAGCGGTCATTGACTGGAGCGAGGCGATGT
TCGGGGATTCCCAATACGAGGTCGCCAACATCTTCTTCTGGAGGCCGTGGTTGGCTTGTATGGAGCAGCA
GACGCGCTACTTCGAGCGGAGGCATCCGGAGCTTGCAGGATCGCCGCGGCTCCGGGCGTATATGCTCCGC
ATTGGTCTTGACCAACTCTATCAGAGCTTGGTTGACGGCAATTTCGATGATGCAGCTTGGGCGCAGGGTC
GATGCGACGCAATCGTCCGATCCGGAGCCGGGACTGTCGGGCGTACACAAATCGCCCGCAGAAGCGCGGC
CGTCTGGACCGATGGCTGTGTAGAAGTACTCGCCGATAGTGGAAACCGACGCCCCAGCACTCGTCCGAGG
GCAAAGGAATAGAGTAGATGCCGACCGGGATCTATCGATACCGTCGACCTCGAGGGGGGGCCCGGTACCT
TTAAGACCAATGACTTACAAGGCAGCTGTAGATCTTAGCCACTTTTTAAAAGAAAAGGGGGGACTGGAAG
GGCTAATTCACTCCCAACGAAGAAAAGATCTGCTTTTTGCTTGTACTGGGTCTCTCTGGTTAGACCAGAT
CTGAGCCTGGGAGCTCTCTGGCTAACTAGGGAACCCACTGCTTAAGCCTCAATAAAGCTTGCCTTGAGTG
CTTCAAGTAGTGTGTGCCCGTCTGTTGTGTGACTCTGGTAACTAGAGATCCCTCAGACCCTTTTAGTCAG
TGTGGAAAATCTCTAGCAGTAGTAGTTCATGTCATCTTATTATTCAGTATTTATAACTTGCAAAGAAATG
AATATCAGAGAGTGAGAGGAACTTGTTTATTGCAGCTTATAATGGTTACAAATAAAGCAATAGCATCACA
AATTTCACAAATAAAGCATTTTTTTCACTGCATTCTAGTTGTGGTTTGTCCAAACTCATCAATGTATCTT
ATCATGTCTGGCTCTAGCTATCCCGCCCCTAACTCCGCCCATCCCGCCCCTAACTCCGCCCAGTTCCGCC
CATTCTCCGCCCCATGGCTGACTAATTTTTTTTATTTATGCAGAGGCCGAGGCCGCCTCGGCCTCTGAGC
TATTCCAGAAGTAGTGAGGAGGCTTTTTTGGAGGCCTAGGGACGTACCCAATTCGCCCTATAGTGAGTCG
TATTACGCGCGCTCACTGGCCGTCGTTTTACAACGTCGTGACTGGGAAAACCCTGGCGTTACCCAACTTA
ATCGCCTTGCAGCACATCCCCCTTTCGCCAGCTGGCGTAATAGCGAAGAGGCCCGCACCGATCGCCCTTC
CCAACAGTTGCGCAGCCTGAATGGCGAATGGG
[124 nt withheld, positions 2553-2676]
C
[91 nt withheld, positions 2678-2768]
A
[49 nt withheld, positions 2770-2818]
CCTTTGACGTTGGAGTCCACGTTCTTT
[37 nt withheld, positions 2846-2882]
ACCCTATCTCGGTCTATTCTTTTGATTTATAAGGGATTTTGCCGATTTCGGCCTATTGGTTAAAAAATGA
GCTGATTTAACAAAAATTTAACGCGAATTTTAACAAAATATTAACGCTTACAATTTAGGTGGCACTTTTC
GGGGAAATGTGCGCGGAACCCCTATTTGTTTATTTTTCTAAATACATTCAAATATGTATCCGCTCATGAG
ACAATAACCCTGATAAATGCTTCAATAATATTGAAAAAGGAAGAGTATGAGTATTCAACATTTCCGTGTC
GCCCTTATTCCCTTTTTTGCGGCATTTTGCCTTCCTGTTTTTGCTCACCCAGAAACGCTGGTGAAAGTAA
AAGATGCTGAAGATCAGTTGGGTGCACGAGTGGGTTACATCGAACTGGATCTCAACAGCGGTAAGATCCT
TGAGAGTTTTCGCCCCGAAGAACGTTTTCCAATGATGAGCACTTTTAAAGTTCTGCTATGTGGCGCGGTA
TTATCCCGTATTGACGCCGGGCAAGAGCAACTCGGTCGCCGCATACACTATTCTCAGAATGACTTGGTTG
AGTACTCACCAGTCACAGAAAAGCATCTTACGGATGGCATGACAGTAAGAGAATTATGCAGTGCTGCCAT
AACCATGAGTGATAACACTGCGGCCAACTTACTTCTGACAACGATCGGAGGACCGAAGGAGCTAACCGCT
TTTTTGCACAACATGGGGGATCATGTAACTCGCCTTGATCGTTGGGAACCGGAGCTGAATGAAGCCATAC
CAAACGACGAGCGTGACACCACGATGCCTGTAGCAATGGCAACAACGTTGCGCAAACTATTAACTGGCGA
ACTACTTACTCTAGCTTCCCGGCAACAATTAATAGACTGGATGGAGGCGGATAAAGTTGCAGGACCACTT
CTGCGCTCGGCCCTTCCGGCTGGCTGGTTTATTGCTGATAAATCTGGAGCCGGTGAGCGTGGGTCTCGCG
GTATCATTGCAGCACTGGGGCCAGATGGTAAGCCCTCCCGTATCGTAGTTATCTACACGACGGGGAGTCA
GGCAACTATGGATGAACGAAATAGACAGATCGCTGAGATAGGTGCCTCACTGATTAAGCATTGGTAACTG
TCAGACCAAGTTTACTCATATATACTTTAGATTGATTTAAAACTTCATTTTTAATTTAAAAGGATCTAGG
TGAAGATCCTTTTTGATAATCTCATGACCAAAATCCCTTAACGTGAGTTTTCGTTCCACTGAGCGTCAGA
CCCCGTAGAAAAGATCAAAGGATCTTCTTGAGATCCTTTTTTTCTGCGCGTAATCTGCTGCTTGCAAACA
AAAAAACCACCGCTACCAGCGGTGGTTTGTTTGCCGGATCAAGAGCTACCAACTCTTTTTCCGAAGGTAA
CTGGCTTCAGCAGAGCGCAGATACCAAATACTGTTCTTCTAGTGTAGCCGTAGTTAGGCCACCACTTCAA
GAACTCTGTAGCACCGCCTACATACCTCGCTCTGCTAATCCTGTTACCAGTGGCTGCTGCCAGTGGCGAT
AAGTCGTGTCTTACCGGGTTGGACTCAAGACGATAGTTACCGGATAAGGCGCAGCGGTCGGGCTGAACGG
GGGGTTCGTGCACACAGCCCAGCTTGGAGCGAACGACCTACACCGAACTGAGATACCTACAGCGTGAGCT
ATGAGAAAGCGCCACGCTTCCCGAAGGGAGAAAGGCGGACAGGTATCCGGTAAGCGGCAGGGTCGGAACA
GGAGAGCGCACGAGGGAGCTTCCAGGGGGAAACGCCTGGTATCTTTATAGTCCTGTCGGGTTTCGCCACC
TCTGACTTGAGCGTCGATTTTTGTGATGCTCGTCAGGGGGGCGGAGCCTATGGAAAAACGCCAGCAACGC
GGCCTTTTTACGGTTCCTGGCCTTTTGCTGGCCTTTTGCTCACATGTTCTTTCCTGCGTTATCCCCTGAT
TCTGTGGATAACCGTATTACCGCCTTTGAGTGAGCTGATACCGCTCGCCGCAGCCGAACGACCGAGCGCA
GCGAGTCAGTGAGCGAGGAAGCGGAAGAGCGCCCAATACGCAAACCGCCTCTCCCCGCGCGTTGGCCGAT
TCATTAATGCAGCTGGCACGACAGGTTTCCCGACTGGAAAGCGGGCAGTGAGCGCAACGCAATTAATGTG
AGTTAGCTCACTCATTAGGCACCCCAGGCTTTACACTTTATGCTTCCGGCTCGTATGTTGTGTGGAATTG
TGAGCGGATAACAATTTCACACAGGAAACAGCTATGACCATGATTACGCCAAGCGCGCAATTAACCCTCA
CTAAAGGGAACAAAAGCTGGAGCTGCAAGCTTAATGTAGTCTTATGCAATACTCTTGTAGTCTTGCAACA
TGGTAACGATGAGTTAGCAACATGCCTTACAAGGAGAGAAAAAGCACCGTGCATGCCGATTGGTGGAAGT
AAGGTGGTACGATCGTGCCTTATTAGGAAGGCAACAGACGGGTCTGACATGGATTGGACGAACCACTGAA
TTGCCGCATTGCAGAGATATTGTATTTAAGTGCCTAGCTCGATACATAAACGGGTCTCTCTGGTTAGACC
AGATCTGAGCCTGGGAGCTCTCTGGCTAACTAGGGAACCCACTGCTTAAGCCTCAATAAAGCTTGCCTTG
AGTGCTTCAAGTAGTGTGTGCCCGTCTGTTGTGTGACTCTGGTAACTAGAGATCCCTCAGACCCTTTTAG
TCAGTGTGGAAAATCTCTAGCAGTGGCGCCCGAACAGGGACTTGAAAGCGAAAGGGAAACCAGAGGAGCT
CTCTCGACGCAGGACTCGGCTTGCTGAAGCGCGCACGGCAAGAGGCGAGGGGCGGCGACTGGTGAGTACG
CCAAAAATTTTGACTAGCGGAGGCTAGAAGGAGAGAGATGGGTGCGAGAGCGTCAGTATTAAGCGGGGGA
GAATTAGATCGCGATGGGAAAAAATTCGGTTAAGGCCAGGGGGAAAGAAAAAATATAAATTAAAACATAT
AGTATGGGCAAGCAGGGAGCTAGAACGATTCGCAGTTAATCCTGGCCTGTTAGAAACATCAGAAGGCTGT
AGACAAATACTGGGACAGCTACAACCATCCCTTCAGACAGGATCAGAAGAACTTAGATCATTATATAATA
CAGTAGCAACCCTCTATTGTGTGCATCAAAGGATAGAGATAAAAGACACCAAGGAAGCTTTAGACAAGAT
AGAGGAAGAGCAAAACAAAAGTAAGACCACCGCACAGCAAGCGGCCGCTGATCTTCAGACCTGGAGGAGG
AGATATGAGGGACAATTGGAGAAGTGAATTATATAAATATAAAGTAGTAAAAATTGAACCATTAGGAGTA
GCACCCACCAAGGCAAAGAGAAGAGTGGTGCAGAGAGAAAAAAGAGCAGTGGGAATAGGAGCTTTGTTCC
TTGGGTTCTTGGGAGCAGCAGGAAGCACTATGGGCGCAGCGTCAATGACGCTGACGGTACAGGCCAGACA
ATTATTGTCTGGTATAGTGCAGCAGCAGAACAATTTGCTGAGGGCTATTGAGGCGCAACAGCATCTGTTG
CAACTCACAGTCTGGGGCATCAAGCAGCTCCAGGCAAGAATCCTGGCTGTGGAAAGATACCTAAAGGATC
AACAGCTCCTGGGGATTTGGGGTTGCTCTGGAAAACTCATTTGCACCACTGCTGTGCCTTGGAATGCTAG
TTGGAGTAATAAATCTCTGGAACAGATTTGGAATCACACGACCTGGATGGAGTGGGACAGAGAAATTAAC
AATTACACAAGCTTAATACACTCCTTAATTGAAGAATCGCAAAACCAGCAAGAAAAGAATGAACAAGAAT
TATTGGAATTAGATAAATGGGCAAGTTTGTGGAATTGGTTTAACATAACAAATTGGCTGTGGTATATAAA
ATTATTCATAATGATAGTAGGAGGCTTGGTAGGTTTAAGAATAGTTTTTGCTGTACTTTCTATAGTGAAT
AGAGTTAGGCAGGGATATTCACCATTATCGTTTCAGACCCACCTCCCAACCCCGAGGGGACCCGACAGGC
CCGAAGGAATAGAAGAAGAAGGTGGAGAGAGAGACAGAGACAGATCCATTCGATTAGTGAACGGATCTCG
ACGGTATCGATCACGAGACTAGCCTCGAGCGGCCGCCCCCTTCACCGAGGGCCTATTTCCCATGATTCCT
TCATATTTGCATATACGATACAAGGCTGTTAGAGAGATAATTGGAATTAATTTGACTGTAAACACAAAGA
TATTAGTACAAAATACGTGACGTAGAAAGTAATAATTTCTTGGGTAGTTTGCAGTTTTAAAATTATGTTT
TAAAATGGACTATCATATGCTTACCGTAACTTGAAAGTATTTCGATTTCTTGGCTTTATATATCTTGTGG
AAAGGACGAAACACCGGTGTCTTCGAGGCTTACTAAAAGCCAGATAACAGTATGCGTATTTGCGCGCTGA
TTTTTGCGGTATAAGAATATATACTGATATGTATACCCGAAGTATGTCAAAAAGAGGTGTGCTATGAAGC
AGCGTATTACAGTGACAGTTGACAGCGACAGCTATCAGTTGCTCAAGGCATATATGATGTCAATATCTCC
GGTCTGGTAAGCACAACCATGCAGAATGAAGCCCGTCGTCTGCGTGCCGAACGCTGGAAAGCGGAAAATC
AGGAAGGGATGGCTGAGGTCGCCCGGTTTATTGAAATGAACGGCTCTTTTGCTGACGAGAACAGGGACTG
GTGAAATGCAGTTTAAGGTTTACACCTATAAAAGAGAGAGCCGTTATCGTCTGTTTGTGGATGTACAGAG
TGATATTATTGACACGCCCGGGCGACGGATGGTGATCCCCCTGGCCAGTGCACGTCTGCTGTCAGATAAA
GTCTCCCGTGAACTTTACCCGGTGGTGCATATCGGGGATGAAAGCTGGCGCATGATGACCACCGATATGG
CCAGTGTGCCGGTCTCCGTTATCGGGGAAGAAGTGGCTGATCTCAGCCACCGCGAAAATGACATCAAAAA
CGCCATTAACCTGATGTTCTGGGGAATATAAACCCTGCAGGACGAAGACCAGTCTTTGTACTCTCAGAAA
TGCAGAAGCTACAAAGATAAGGCTTCATGCCGAAATCAACACCCTGTCATTCTATGGCAGGGTGTTTTTT
TGAATTCTCGACCTCGAGACAAATGGCAGTATTCATCCACAATTTTAAAAGAAAAGGGGGGATTGGGGGG
TACAGTGCAGGGGAAAGAATAGTAGACATAATAGCAACAGACATACAAACTAAAGAATTACAAAAACAAA
TTACAAAAATTCAAAATTTTCGGGTTTATTACAGGGACAGCAGAGATCCACTTTGGCCGCGGCTCGAGGG
GG
Features (pLannotate 1.2.2; 30 found; start..end, strand, type, name):
    597..1619    +  CDS            hph: KHYB_ECOLX - Experimental evidence at protein level: Swiss-Prot protein existence level 1. The aminoglycoside phosphotransferases achieve inactivation of their antibiotic substrates by phosphorylation. Only phosphorylates hygromycin and closely related compounds such as demethyl analogs and destomycin. From Escherichia coli.
   1643..1679    +  misc_feature   MCS (fragment): pBluescript multiple cloning site
   1675..1812    +  CDS            nef (fragment): NEF_HV1LA - Experimental evidence at protein level: Swiss-Prot protein existence level 1. Extracellular Nef protein targets CD4(+) T-lymphocytes for apoptosis by interacting with CXCR4 surface receptors. From Human immunodeficiency virus type 1 group M subtype B (isolate Lai) (HIV-1).
   1798..1978    +  LTR            5' LTR (truncated): truncated 5' long terminal repeat (LTR) from HIV-1
   2050..2171    +  polyA_signal   SV40 poly(A) signal: SV40 polyadenylation signal
   2211..2346    +  rep_origin     SV40 ori: SV40 origin of replication
   2367..2385    -  promoter       T7 promoter: promoter for bacteriophage T7 RNA polymerase
   2393..2548    +  CDS            lacZα (fragment): LacZα fragment of β-galactosidase; lacZ fragment
   2553..2981    +  rep_origin     f1 ori (sequence partly withheld): f1 bacteriophage origin of replication; arrow indicates direction of (+) strand synthesis
   3034..3138    +  promoter       AmpR promoter: bla
   3139..3999    +  CDS            AmpR: β-lactamase; bla; confers resistance to ampicillin, carbenicillin, and related antibiotics
   4170..4758    +  rep_origin     ori: high-copy-number ColE1/pMB1/pBR322/pUC origin of replication
   4941..5033    +  CDS            lacI (fragment): lac repressor; lacI; The lac repressor binds to the lac operator to inhibit transcription in E. coli. This inhibition can be relieved by adding lactose or isopropyl-β-D-thiogalactopyranoside (IPTG).
   5046..5067    +  protein_bind   CAP binding site: CAP binding activates transcription in the presence of cAMP. E. coli catabolite activator protein
   5082..5112    +  promoter       lac promoter: promoter for the E. coli lac operon
   5120..5136    +  protein_bind   lac operator: The lac repressor binds to the lac operator to inhibit transcription in E. coli. This inhibition can be relieved by adding lactose or isopropyl-β-D-thiogalactopyranoside (IPTG). lac repressor encoded by lacI
   5181..5199    +  promoter       T3 promoter: promoter for bacteriophage T3 RNA polymerase
   5227..5453    +  promoter       RSV promoter: Rous sarcoma virus enhancer/promoter
   5454..5634    +  LTR            5' LTR (truncated): truncated 5' long terminal repeat (LTR) from HIV-1
   5681..5806    +  misc_feature   HIV-1 Ψ: packaging signal of human immunodeficiency virus type 1
   5790..6153    +  CDS            HIV-1 gag (fragment): gag protein from human immunodeficiency virus 1; gag
   6299..6532    +  misc_feature   RRE: The Rev response element (RRE) of HIV-1 allows for Rev-dependent mRNA export from the nucleus to the cytoplasm.
   6909..7009    +  CDS            Rev (fragment): human immunodeficiency virus 1 (HIV-1) Rev protein; rev; enhances nuclear export of unspliced and incompletely spliced viral mRNAs
   7059..7299    +  promoter       U6 promoter: RNA polymerase III promoter for human U6 snRNA
   7319..7394    +  intron         PDK intron (fragment): pdk; modified pyruvate orthophosphate dikinase intron from Flaveria trinervia 3.0
   7485..7643    +  CDS            ccdA (fragment): CCDA_ECO57 - Also known as H, letA. Experimental evidence at protein level: Swiss-Prot protein existence level 1. Antitoxin component of a type II toxin-antitoxin (TA) system which inhibits the post-segregational killing (PSK) of plasmid-free cells, also referred to as a plasmid addiction system. Binds to and blocks the activity of CcdB; will also remove bound CcdB protein from the CcdB-GyrA complex by forming a CcdA-CcdB complex, a process termed rejuvenation. Functions as a transcriptional corepressor for the ccdAB operon, repression also requires CcdB (By similarity). From Escherichia coli
   7648..7950    +  CDS            ccdB: CCDB_ECOLI - Also known as G, letB, letD. Experimental evidence at protein level: Swiss-Prot protein existence level 1. Toxic component of a type II toxin-antitoxin (TA) system, functioning in plasmid maintainence. Responsible for the post- segregational killing (PSK) of plasmid-free cells, also referred to as a plasmid addiction system. Half-life of over 2 hours. Cell killing by CcdB is accompanied by filamentation, defects in chromosome and plasmid segregation, defects in cell division, formation of anucleate cells, decreased DNA synthesis and plasmid loss. Interferes with the activity of DN
   7993..8056    +  misc_RNA       St1 gRNA scaffold (fragment): guide RNA scaffold for the Streptococcus thermophilus CRISPR/Cas9 system (Esvelt et al., 2013)
   8105..8222    +  misc_feature   cPPT/CTS: central polypurine tract and central termination sequence of HIV-1
   8271..507     +  promoter       hPGK promoter (across the origin): human phosphoglycerate kinase 1 promoter
