[The description below was written by a language model from this plasmid's Addgene catalogue record and pLannotate feature annotations shown in this document.]
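Description:
pLH-stsgRNA1.1 is a pLKO.1-derived lentiviral vector of about 8.3 kb for expressing a single guide RNA for the Streptococcus thermophilus (St1) CRISPR/Cas9 system in mammalian cells. In bacteria it is maintained through a high-copy ColE1/pUC-type origin with ampicillin resistance, and an f1 origin is also present. The annotated sequence contains a ccdB toxin gene, preceded by a ccdA fragment, which explains why the record lists a ccdB-tolerant strain for propagation.

The lentiviral portion has a third-generation-style layout. An RSV promoter is fused to a truncated HIV-1 5' LTR, followed by the Ψ packaging signal, a gag fragment, the Rev response element and a cPPT/CTS. A second truncated LTR lies at the 3' end, followed by an SV40 polyadenylation signal and SV40 origin. Within the transfer region, a human U6 RNA polymerase III promoter sits upstream of the ccdB cassette and the St1 sgRNA scaffold, here a modified synthetic version designated 1.1. The position of ccdB between the promoter and scaffold suggests it acts as a counter-selectable stuffer to be replaced by a target-specific spacer, although the record does not describe this step or name a target sequence. The catalogue lists SbfI and XbaI as the sites flanking the insert. Downstream, a human PGK promoter drives the hygromycin phosphotransferase gene, allowing selection of transfected or transduced cells with hygromycin.

The associated publication concerns multicolor CRISPR labeling of chromosomal loci in human cells. This is consistent with use as a guide-delivery backbone alongside a separately supplied St1 Cas9, since no Cas9 is encoded here.
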