Addgene plasmid #64116: pLH-stsgRNA1.1
Purpose: Vector for expression of St1 sgRNA1.1 in mammalian cells
Depositing lab: Thoru Pederson. Depositing organization: University of Massachusetts, Worcester. Publication: Multicolor CRISPR labeling of chromosomal loci in human cells. Ma H, Naseri A, Reyes-Gutierrez P, Wolfe SA, Zhang S, Pederson T. Proc Natl Acad Sci U S A. 2015 Mar 10;112(10):3002-7. doi: 10.1073/pnas.1420024112. Epub 2015 Feb 23. PubMed 25713381.
Backbone
  Vector backbone: pLKO.1
  Backbone size w/o insert (bp): 8000
  Total vector size (bp): 8274
  Vector type: Mammalian Expression, Lentiviral, CRISPR
  Selectable markers: Hygromycin
Growth in bacteria
  Bacterial resistance: Ampicillin, 100 μg/mL
  Growth temperature: 37°C
  Growth strain: ccdB Survival
  Copy number: High Copy
Gene/Insert
  Gene/Insert name: St1 sgRNA1.1
  gRNA/shRNA sequence: gtctttgtactctcagaaatgcagaagctacaaagataaggcttcatgccgaaatcaacaccctgtcattctatggcagggtg
  Species: Synthetic
  Promoter: U6
  Cloning method: Restriction Enzyme; 5′ cloning site SbfI (not destroyed); 3′ cloning site XbaI (not destroyed)
  Sequencing primers: 5′ cccttcaccgagggcctatttccc; 3′ CTATTCTTTCCCCTGCACTGTACCC
Terms and licenses: Academic/Nonprofit Terms; Industry Terms: Not Available to Industry
How to cite: pLH-stsgRNA1.1 was a gift from Thoru Pederson (Addgene plasmid # 64116 ; http://n2t.net/addgene:64116 ; RRID:Addgene_64116)
