>Addgene plasmid #64116 | pLH-stsgRNA1.1 | addgene partial sequence | sequence record 110359 | LKO1_5 5'-GACTATCATATGCTTACCGT-3'
AAGGACGAAACACCGGTGTCTTCGAGGCTTACTAAAAGCCAGATAACAGTATGCGTATTTGCGCGCTGAT
TTTTGCGGTATAAGAATATATACTGATATGTATACCCGAAGTATGTCAAAAAGAGGTGTGCTATGAAGCA
GCGTATTACAGTGACAGTTGACAGCGACAGCTATCAGTTGCTCAAGGCATATATGATGTCAATATCTCCG
GTCTGGTAAGCACAACCATGCAGAATGAAGCCCGTCGTCTGCGTGCCGAACGCTGGAAAGCGGAAAATCA
GGAAGGGATGGCTGAGGTCGCCCGGTTTATTGAAATGAACGGCTCTTTTGCTGACGAGAACAGGGACTGG
TGAAATGCAGTTTAAGGTTTACACCTATAAAAGAGAGAGCCGTTATCGTCTGTTTGTGGATGTACAGAGT
GATATTATTGACACGCCCGGGCGACGGATGGTGATCCCCCTGGCCAGTGCACGTCTGCTGTCAGATAAAG
TCTCCCGTGAACTTTACCCGGTGGTGCATATCGGGGATGAAAGCTGGCGCATGATGACCACCGATATGGC
CAGTGTGCCGGTCTCCGTTATCGGGGAAGAAGTGGCTGATCTCAGCCACCGCGAAAATGACATCAAAAAC
GCCATTAACCTGATGTTCTGGGGAATATAAACCCTGCAGGACGAAGACCAGTCTTTGTACTCTCAGAAAT
GCAGAAGCTACAAAGATAAGGCTTCATGCCGAAATCAACACCCTGTCATTCTATGGCAGGGTGTTTTTTT
GAATTCTCGACCTCGAGACAAAT
