>Addgene plasmid #64116 | pLH-stsgRNA1.1 | addgene partial sequence | sequence record 110540 | pLJM1-3 5'-GACGTGAAGAATGTGCGAGA-3'
GAGCAGCCGCGTCCCTGCGCAAACCCAGGGCTGCCTTGGAAAAGGCGCAACCCCAACCCCCTCGAGCCGC
GGCCAAAGTGGATCTCTGCTGTCCCTGTAATAAACCCGAAAATTTTGAATTTTTGTAATTTGTTTTTGTA
ATTCTTTAGTTTGTATGTCTGTTGCTATTATGTCTACTATTCTTTCCCCTGCACTGTACCCCCCAATCCC
CCCTTTTCTTTTAAAATTGTGGATGAATACTGCCATTTGTCTCGAGGTCGAGAATTCAAAAAAACACCCT
GCCATAGAATGACAGGGTGTTGATTTCGGCATGAAGCCTTATCTTTGTAGCTTCTGCATTTCTGAGAGTA
CAAAGACTGGTCTTCGTCCTGCAGGGTTTATATTCCCCAGAACATCAGGTTAATGGCGTTTTTGATGTCA
TTTTCGCGGTGGCTGAGATCAGCCACTTCTTCCCCGATAACGGAGACCGGCACACTGGCCATATCGGTGG
TCATCATGCGCCAGCTTTCATCCCCGATATGCACCACCGGGTAAAGTTCACGGGAGACTTTATCTGACAG
CAGACGTGCACTGGCCAGGGGGATCACCATCCGTCGCCCGGGCGTGTCAATAATATCACTCTGTACATCC
ACAAACAGACGATAACGGCTCTCTCTTTTATAGGTGTAAACCTTAAACTGCATTTCACCAGTCCCTGTTC
TCGTCAGCAAAAGAGCCGTTCATTTCAATAAACCGGGCGACCTCAGCCATCCCTTCCTGATTTTCCGCTT
TCCAGCGTTCGGCACGCAGACGACGGGCTTCATTCTGCATGGTTGTGCTTACCAGACCGGAGATATTGAC
ATCATATATGCCTTGAGCAACTGATAGCTGTCGCTGTCAACTGTCACTGTAATACGCTGCTTCATAGCAC
